Addgene plasmid #47199: TAL3480
Depositing lab: Keith Joung. Depositing organization: Massachusetts General Hospital. Publication: Targeted gene disruption in somatic zebrafish cells using engineered TALENs. Sander JD, Cade L, Khayter C, Reyon D, Peterson RT, Joung JK, Yeh JR. Nat Biotechnol. 2011 Aug 5;29(8):697-8. doi: 10.1038/nbt.1934. PubMed 21822241.
Backbone
  Vector backbone: JDS71
  Backbone manufacturer: Addgene plasmid #32287
  Backbone size w/o insert (bp): 6447
  Vector type: Mammalian Expression ; T7
Growth in bacteria
  Bacterial resistance: Ampicillin, 100 μg/mL
  Growth temperature: 37°C
  Growth strain: XL1 Blue
  Copy number: High Copy
Gene/Insert
  Gene/Insert name: ZebrafishCommunity-LBH-left (alt name: LBH)
  Species: D. rerio (zebrafish)
  Insert size (bp): 1430
  Promoter: CMV
  Tag / fusion protein: 3X Flag (N terminal on backbone); WT FOKI (C terminal on backbone)
  Cloning method: Restriction Enzyme; 5′ cloning site BsmBI (destroyed during cloning); 3′ cloning site BsmBI (destroyed during cloning)
  Sequencing primers: 5′ CMV-F; 3′ BGH-rev
Terms and licenses: Academic/Nonprofit Terms; Industry Terms: Not Available to Industry
Depositor comments: Target binding site: TGTGCTCGTCTTCAGATC It is strongly recommended that users perform a diagnostic digest to verify this plasmid prior to use. For example, a double digest of the plasmid with BamHI and KpnI should result in two bands at 2.3kb and 5.8kb.
How to cite: TAL3480 was a gift from Keith Joung (Addgene plasmid # 47199 ; http://n2t.net/addgene:47199 ; RRID:Addgene_47199)
