[The description below was written by a language model from this plasmid's Addgene catalogue record.]
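Description:
TAL3480 is a TALEN expression plasmid built on the JDS71 backbone, a mammalian expression vector that also carries a T7 promoter. It encodes the "left" monomer of a TAL effector nuclease pair designed against the zebrafish (D. rerio) LBH gene, as part of a set of zebrafish community targets. The plasmid is propagated in E. coli as a high-copy construct under ampicillin selection. The record does not name the origin of replication or provide a feature table, so finer details of the backbone are not documented here.

The insert, about 1.4 kb in a backbone of roughly 6.4 kb, is an engineered array of TAL effector repeats that specifies recognition of a defined 18-nucleotide half-site in LBH. It was assembled into the backbone through BsmBI sites, which were destroyed in the process, as is typical of type IIS cloning, where cleavage occurs outside the recognition sequence. The backbone supplies the flanking coding parts, so the repeat array is expressed in frame with an N-terminal 3X FLAG epitope for detection and a C-terminal wild-type FokI nuclease domain. Because FokI cleaves only as a dimer, this left monomer is meant to be used with a matching right-half TALEN that binds the opposite strand nearby. Together they create a double-strand break in the spacer between the two sites, whose error-prone repair can disrupt the gene.

The CMV promoter drives expression in transfected mammalian cells. The T7 designation indicates the plasmid can also serve as a template for in vitro transcription, a common way of producing TALEN mRNA for injection into zebrafish embryos. This fits the associated work on targeted gene disruption in somatic zebrafish cells.
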