>Addgene plasmid #47199 | TAL3480 | depositor partial sequence | sequence record 67286 | Insert sequence
ATGGACTACAAAGACCATGACGGTGATTATAAAGATCATGACATCGATTACAAGGATGACGATGACAAGA
TGGCCCCCAAGAAGAAGAGGAAGGTGGGCATTCACCGCGGGGTACCTATGGTGGACTTGAGGACACTCGG
TTATTCGCAACAGCAACAGGAGAAAATCAAGCCTAAGGTCAGGAGCACCGTCGCGCAACACCACGAGGCG
CTTGTGGGGCATGGCTTCACTCATGCGCATATTGTCGCGCTTTCACAGCACCCTGCGGCGCTTGGGACGG
TGGCTGTCAAATACCAAGATATGATTGCGGCCCTGCCCGAAGCCACGCACGAGGCAATTGTAGGGGTCGG
TAAACAGTGGTCGGGAGCGCGAGCACTTGAGGCGCTGCTGACTGTGGCGGGTGAGCTTAGGGGGCCTCCG
CTCCAGCTCGACACCGGGCAGCTGCTGAAGATCGCGAAGAGAGGGGGAGTAACAGCGGTAGAGGCAGTGC
ACGCCTGGCGCAATGCGCTCACCGGGGCCCCCTTGAACCTGACCCCAGACCAGGTAGTCGCAATCGCGAA
CAATAATGGGGGAAAGCAAGCCCTGGAAACCGTGCAAAGGTTGTTGCCGGTCCTTTGTCAAGACCACGGC
CTTACACCGGAGCAAGTCGTGGCCATTGCAAGCAATGGGGGTGGCAAACAGGCTCTTGAGACGGTTCAGA
GACTTCTCCCAGTTCTCTGTCAAGCCCACGGGCTGACTCCCGATCAAGTTGTAGCGATTGCGAATAACAA
TGGAGGGAAACAAGCATTGGAGACTGTCCAACGGCTCCTTCCCGTGTTGTGTCAAGCCCACGGTTTGACG
CCTGCACAAGTGGTCGCCATCGCCAGCCATGATGGCGGTAAGCAGGCGCTGGAAACAGTACAGCGCCTGC
TGCCTGTACTGTGCCAGGATCATGGACTGACCCCAGACCAGGTAGTCGCAATCGCGTCAAACGGAGGGGG
AAAGCAAGCCCTGGAAACCGTGCAAAGGTTGTTGCCGGTCCTTTGTCAAGACCACGGCCTTACACCGGAG
CAAGTCGTGGCCATTGCATCCCACGACGGTGGCAAACAGGCTCTTGAGACGGTTCAGAGACTTCTCCCAG
TTCTCTGTCAAGCCCACGGGCTGACTCCCGATCAAGTTGTAGCGATTGCGAATAACAATGGAGGGAAACA
AGCATTGGAGACTGTCCAACGGCTCCTTCCCGTGTTGTGTCAAGCCCACGGTTTGACGCCTGCACAAGTG
GTCGCCATCGCCTCGAATGGCGGCGGTAAGCAGGCGCTGGAAACAGTACAGCGCCTGCTGCCTGTACTGT
GCCAGGATCATGGACTGACCCCAGACCAGGTAGTCGCAATCGCGTCACATGACGGGGGAAAGCAAGCCCT
GGAAACCGTGCAAAGGTTGTTGCCGGTCCTTTGTCAAGACCACGGCCTTACACCGGAGCAAGTCGTGGCC
ATTGCAAGCAATGGGGGTGGCAAACAGGCTCTTGAGACGGTTCAGAGACTTCTCCCAGTTCTCTGTCAAG
CCCACGGGCTGACTCCCGATCAAGTTGTAGCGATTGCGTCCAACGGTGGAGGGAAACAAGCATTGGAGAC
TGTCCAACGGCTCCTTCCCGTGTTGTGTCAAGCCCACGGTTTGACGCCTGCACAAGTGGTCGCCATCGCC
AGCCATGATGGCGGTAAGCAGGCGCTGGAAACAGTACAGCGCCTGCTGCCTGTACTGTGCCAGGATCATG
GACTGACCCCAGACCAGGTAGTCGCAATCGCGTCGAACATTGGGGGAAAGCAAGCCCTGGAAACCGTGCA
AAGGTTGTTGCCGGTCCTTTGTCAAGACCACGGCCTTACACCGGAGCAAGTCGTGGCCATTGCAAATAAT
AACGGTGGCAAACAGGCTCTTGAGACGGTTCAGAGACTTCTCCCAGTTCTCTGTCAAGCCCACGGGCTGA
CTCCCGATCAAGTTGTAGCGATTGCGTCGAACATTGGAGGGAAACAAGCATTGGAGACTGTCCAACGGCT
CCTTCCCGTGTTGTGTCAAGCCCACGGTTTGACGCCTGCACAAGTGGTCGCCATCGCCTCGAATGGCGGC
GGTAAGCAGGCGCTGGAAACAGTACAGCGCCTGCTGCCTGTACTGTGCCAGGATCATGGACTGACACCCG
AACAGGTGGTCGCCATTGCTTCCCACGACGGAGGACGGCCAGCCTTGGAG
