>Addgene plasmid #47199 | TAL3480 | addgene partial sequence | sequence record 69178 | JDS-TALEN-F 5'-TAGGGGTCGGTAAACAGTGG-3'
TGTGGCGGGTGAGCTTAGGGGGCCTCCGCTCCAGCTCGACACCGGGCAGCTGCTGAAGATCGCGAAGAGA
GGGGGAGTAACAGCGGTAGAGGCAGTGCACGCCTGGCGCAATGCGCTCACCGGGGCCCCCTTGAACCTGA
CCCCAGACCAGGTAGTCGCAATCGCGAACAATAATGGGGGAAAGCAAGCCCTGGAAACCGTGCAAAGGTT
GTTGCCGGTCCTTTGTCAAGACCACGGCCTTACACCGGAGCAAGTCGTGGCCATTGCAAGCAATGGGGGT
GGCAAACAGGCTCTTGAGACGGTTCAGAGACTTCTCCCAGTTCTCTGTCAAGCCCACGGGCTGACTCCCG
ATCAAGTTGTAGCGATTGCGAATAACAATGGAGGGAAACAAGCATTGGAGACTGTCCAACGGCTCCTTCC
CGTGTTGTGTCAAGCCCACGGTTTGACGCCTGCACAAGTGGTCGCCATCGCCAGCCATGATGGCGGTAAG
CAGGCGCTGGAAACAGTACAGCGCCTGCTGCCTGTACTGTGCCAGGATCATGGACTGACCCCAGACCAGG
TAGTCGCAATCGCGTCAAACGGAGGGGGAAAGCAAGCCCTGGAAACCGTGCAAAGGTTGTTGCCGGTCCT
TTGTCAAGACCACGGCCTTACACCGGAGCAAGTCGTGGCCATTGCATCCCACGACGGTGGCAAACAGGCT
CTTGAGACGGTTCAGAGACTTCTCCCAGTTCTCTGTCAAGCCCACGGGCTGACTCCCGATCAAGTTGTAG
CGATTGCGAATAACAATGGAGGGAAACAAGCATTGGAGACTGTCCAACGGCTCCTTCCCGTGTTGTGTCA
AGCCCACGGTTTGACGCCTGCAC
